>Addgene plasmid #201919 | pJRH-1363 LV EF1a-CD19 IRES-EGFP | addgene full sequence | sequence record 403583 | Addgene NGS Result
GGTTATTGTCTCATGAGCGGATACATATTTGAATGTATTTAGAAAAATAAACAAATAGGGGTTCCGCGCA
CATTTCCCCGAAAAGTGCCACCTGACGTCGACGGATCGGGAGATCTCCCGATCCCCTATGGTGCACTCTC
AGTACAATCTGCTCTGATGCCGCATAGTTAAGCCAGTATCTGCTCCCTGCTTGTGTGTTGGAGGTCGCTG
AGTAGTGCGCGAGCAAAATTTAAGCTACAACAAGGCAAGGCTTGACCGACAATTGCATGAAGAATCTGCT
TAGGGTTAGGCGTTTTGCGCTGCTTCGCGATGTACGGGCCAGATATTGACATTGATTATTGACTAGTTAT
TAATAGTAATCAATTACGGGGTCATTAGTTCATAGCCCATATATGGAGTTCCGCGTTACATAACTTACGG
TAAATGGCCCGCCTGGCTGACCGCCCAACGACCCCCGCCCATTGACGTCAATAATGACGTATGTTCCCAT
AGTAACGCCAATAGGGACTTTCCATTGACGTCAATGGGTGGAGTATTTACGGTAAACTGCCCACTTGGCA
GTACATCAAGTGTATCATATGCCAAGTACGCCCCCTATTGACGTCAATGACGGTAAATGGCCCGCCTGGC
ATTATGCCCAGTACATGACCTTATGGGACTTTCCTACTTGGCAGTACATCTACGTATTAGTCATCGCTAT
TACCATGGTGATGCGGTTTTGGCAGTACATCAATGGGCGTGGATAGCGGTTTGACTCACGGGGATTTCCA
AGTCTCCACCCCATTGACGTCAATGGGAGTTTGTTTTGGCACCAAAATCAACGGGACTTTCCAAAATGTC
GTAACAACTCCGCCCCATTGACGCAAATGGGCGGTAGGCGTGTACGGTGGGAGGTCTATATAAGCAGCGC
GTTTTGCCTGTACTGGGTCTCTCTGGTTAGACCAGATCTGAGCCTGGGAGCTCTCTGGCTAACTAGGGAA
CCCACTGCTTAAGCCTCAATAAAGCTTGCCTTGAGTGCTTCAAGTAGTGTGTGCCCGTCTGTTGTGTGAC
TCTGGTAACTAGAGATCCCTCAGACCCTTTTAGTCAGTGTGGAAAATCTCTAGCAGTGGCGCCCGAACAG
GGACTTGAAAGCGAAAGGGAAACCAGAGGAGCTCTCTCGACGCAGGACTCGGCTTGCTGAAGCGCGCACG
GCAAGAGGCGAGGGGCGGCGACTGGTGAGTACGCCAAAAATTTTGACTAGCGGAGGCTAGAAGGAGAGAG
ATGGGTGCGAGAGCGTCAGTATTAAGCGGGGGAGAATTAGATCGCGATGGGAAAAAATTCGGTTAAGGCC
AGGGGGAAAGAAAAAATATAAATTAAAACATATAGTATGGGCAAGCAGGGAGCTAGAACGATTCGCAGTT
AATCCTGGCCTGTTAGAAACATCAGAAGGCTGTAGACAAATACTGGGACAGCTACAACCATCCCTTCAGA
CAGGATCAGAAGAACTTAGATCATTATATAATACAGTAGCAACCCTCTATTGTGTGCATCAAAGGATAGA
GATAAAAGACACCAAGGAAGCTTTAGACAAGATAGAGGAAGAGCAAAACAAAAGTAAGACCACCGCACAG
CAAGCGGCCGCTGATCTTCAGACCTGGAGGAGGAGATATGAGGGACAATTGGAGAAGTGAATTATATAAA
TATAAAGTAGTAAAAATTGAACCATTAGGAGTAGCACCCACCAAGGCAAAGAGAAGAGTGGTGCAGAGAG
AAAAAAGAGCAGTGGGAATAGGAGCTTTGTTCCTTGGGTTCTTGGGAGCAGCAGGAAGCACTATGGGCGC
AGCGTCAATGACGCTGACGGTACAGGCCAGACAATTATTGTCTGGTATAGTGCAGCAGCAGAACAATTTG
CTGAGGGCTATTGAGGCGCAACAGCATCTGTTGCAACTCACAGTCTGGGGCATCAAGCAGCTCCAGGCAA
GAATCCTGGCTGTGGAAAGATACCTAAAGGATCAACAGCTCCTGGGGATTTGGGGTTGCTCTGGAAAACT
CATTTGCACCACTGCTGTGCCTTGGAATGCTAGTTGGAGTAATAAATCTCTGGAACAGATTTGGAATCAC
ACGACCTGGATGGAGTGGGACAGAGAAATTAACAATTACACAAGCTTAATACACTCCTTAATTGAAGAAT
CGCAAAACCAGCAAGAAAAGAATGAACAAGAATTATTGGAATTAGATAAATGGGCAAGTTTGTGGAATTG
GTTTAACATAACAAATTGGCTGTGGTATATAAAATTATTCATAATGATAGTAGGAGGCTTGGTAGGTTTA
AGAATAGTTTTTGCTGTACTTTCTATAGTGAATAGAGTTAGGCAGGGATATTCACCATTATCGTTTCAGA
CCCACCTCCCAACCCCGAGGGGACCCGACAGGCCCGAAGGAATAGAAGAAGAAGGTGGAGAGAGAGACAG
AGACAGATCCATTCGATTAGTGAACGGATCGGCACTGCGTGCGCCAATTCTGCAGACAAATGGCAGTATT
CATCCACAATTTTAAAAGAAAAGGGGGGATTGGGGGGTACAGTGCAGGGGAAAGAATAGTAGACATAATA
GCAACAGACATACAAACTAAAGAATTACAAAAACAAATTACAAAAATTCAAAATTTTCGGGTTTATTACA
GGGACAGCAGAGATCCAGTTTGGTTAATTAAGGTACCATCGATCTTAAGTCGCGACTCGAGAATTCGCTA
GCTAGGTCTTGAAAGGAGTGGGAATTGGCTCCGGTGCCCGTCAGTGGGCAGAGCGCACATCGCCCACAGT
CCCCGAGAAGTTGGGGGGAGGGGTCGGCAATTGATCCGGTGCCTAGAGAAGGTGGCGCGGGGTAAACTGG
GAAAGTGATGTCGTGTACTGGCTCCGCCTTTTTCCCGAGGGTGGGGGAGAACCGTATATAAGTGCAGTAG
TCGCCGTGAACGTTCTTTTTCGCAACGGGTTTGCCGCCAGAACACAGGTAAGTGCCGTGTGTGGTTCCCG
CGGGCCTGGCCTCTTTACGGGTTATGGCCCTTGCGTGCCTTGAATTACTTCCACTGGCTGCAGTACGTGA
TTCTTGATCCCGAGCTTCGGGTTGGAAGTGGGTGGGAGAGTTCGAGGCCTTGCGCTTAAGGAGCCCCTTC
GCCTCGTGCTTGAGTTGAGGCCTGGCCTGGGCGCTGGGGCCGCCGCGTGCGAATCTGGTGGCACCTTCGC
GCCTGTCTCGCTGCTTTCGATAAGTCTCTAGCCATTTAAAATTTTTGATGACCTGCTGCGACGCTTTTTT
TCTGGCAAGATAGTCTTGTAAATGCGGGCCAAGATCTGCACACTGGTATTTCGGTTTTTGGGGCCGCGGG
CGGCGACGGGGCCCGTGCGTCCCAGCGCACATGTTCGGCGAGGCGGGGCCTGCGAGCGCGGCCACCGAGA
ATCGGACGGGGGTAGTCTCAAGCTGGCCGGCCTGCTCTGGTGCCTGGCCTCGCGCCGCCGTGTATCGCCC
CGCCCTGGGCGGCAAGGCTGGCCCGGTCGGCACCAGTTGCGTGAGCGGAAAGATGGCCGCTTCCCGGCCC
TGCTGCAGGGAGCTCAAAATGGAGGACGCGGCGCTCGGGAGAGCGGGCGGGTGAGTCACCCACACAAAGG
AAAAGGGCCTTTCCGTCCTCAGCCGTCGCTTCATGTGACTCCACGGAGTACCGGGCGCCGTCCAGGCACC
TCGATTAGTTCTCGAGCTTTTGGAGTACGTCGTCTTTAGGTTGGGGGGAGGGGTTTTATGCGATGGAGTT
TCCCCACACTGAGTGGGTGGAGACTGAAGTTAGGCCAGCTTGGCACTTGATGTAATTCTCCTTGGAATTT
GCCCTTTTTGAGTTTGGATCTTGGTTCATTCTCAAGCCTCAGACAGTGGTTCAAAGTTTTTTTCTTCCAT
TTCAGGTGTCGTGAACCGGTTCTAGAGCGCTGCCACCATGCCACCTCCTCGCCTCCTCTTCTTCCTCCTC
TTCCTCACCCCCATGGAAGTCAGGCCCGAGGAACCTCTAGTGGTGAAGGTGGAAGAGGGAGATAACGCTG
TGCTGCAGTGCCTCAAGGGGACCTCAGATGGCCCCACTCAGCAGCTGACCTGGTCTCGGGAGTCCCCGCT
TAAACCCTTCTTAAAACTCAGCCTGGGGCTGCCAGGCCTGGGAATCCACATGAGGCCCCTGGCCATCTGG
CTTTTCATCTTCAACGTCTCTCAACAGATGGGGGGCTTCTACCTGTGCCAGCCGGGGCCCCCCTCTGAGA
AGGCCTGGCAGCCTGGCTGGACAGTCAATGTGGAGGGCAGCGGGGAGCTGTTCCGGTGGAATGTTTCGGA
CCTAGGTGGCCTGGGCTGTGGCCTGAAGAACAGGTCCTCAGAGGGCCCCAGCTCCCCTTCCGGGAAGCTC
ATGAGCCCCAAGCTGTATGTGTGGGCCAAAGACCGCCCTGAGATCTGGGAGGGAGAGCCTCCGTGTGTCC
CACCGAGGGACAGCCTGAACCAGAGCCTCAGCCAGGACCTCACCATGGCCCCTGGCTCCACACTCTGGCT
GTCCTGTGGGGTACCCCCTGACTCTGCGTCCAGGGGCCCCCTCTCCTGGACCCATGTGCACCCCAAGGGG
CCTAAGTCATTGCTGAGCCTAGAGCTGAAGGACGATCGCCCGGCCAGAGATATGTGGGTAATGGAGACGG
GTCTGTTGTTGCCCCGGGCCACAGCTCAAGACGCTGGAAAGTATTATTGTCACCGTGGCAACCTGACCAT
GTCATTCCACCTGGAGATCACTGCTCGGCCAGTACTATGGCACTGGCTGCTGAGGACTGGTGGCTGGAAG
GTCTCAGCTGTGACTTTGGCTTATCTGATCTTCTGCCTGTGTTCCCTTGTGGGCATTCTTCATCTTCAAA
GAGCCCTGGTCCTGAGGAGGAAAAGAAAGCGAATGACTGACCCCACCAGGAGATTCTTCAAAGTGACGCC
TCCCCCAGGAAGCGGGCCCCAGAACCAGTACGGGAACGTGCTGTCTCTCCCCACACCCACCTCAGGCCTC
GGACGCGCCCAGCGTTGGGCCGCAGGCCTGGGGGGCACTGCCCCGTCTTATGGAAACCCGAGCAGCGACG
TCCAGGCGGATGGAGCCTTGGGGTCCCGGAGCCCGCCGGGAGTGGGCCCAGAAGAAGAGGAAGGGGAGGG
CTATGAGGAACCTGACAGTGAGGAGGACTCCGAGTTCTATGAGAACGACTCCAACCTTGGGCAGGACCAG
CTCTCCCAGGATGGCAGCGGCTACGAGAACCCTGAGGATGAGCCCCTGGGTCCTGAGGATGAAGACTCCT
TCTCCAACGCTGAGTCTTATGAGAACGAGGATGAAGAGCTGACCCAGCCAGTCGCCAGGACAATGGACTT
CCTGAGCCCTCATGGGTCAGCCTGGGACCCCAGCCGGGAAGCAACCTCCCTGGGGTCCCAGTCCTATGAG
GATATGAGAGGAATCCTGTATGCAGCCCCCCAGCTCCGCTCCATTCGGGGCCAGCCTGGACCCAATCATG
AGGAAGATGCAGACTCTTATGAGAACATGGATAATCCCGATGGGCCAGACCCAGCCTGGGGAGGAGGGGG
CCGCATGGGCACCTGGAGCACCAGGTGAACGCGTTAAGTCGACAAATGACAAGTAAGCGGCCGCGCCCCT
CTCCCTCCCCCCCCCCTAACGTTACTGGCCGAAGCCGCTTGGAATAAGGCCGGTGTGCGTTTGTCTATAT
GTTATTTTCCACCATATTGCCGTCTTTTGGCAATGTGAGGGCCCGGAAACCTGGCCCTGTCTTCTTGACG
AGCATTCCTAGGGGTCTTTCCCCTCTCGCCAAAGGAATGCAAGGTCTGTTGAATGTCGTGAAGGAAGCAG
TTCCTCTGGAAGCTTCTTGAAGACAAACAACGTCTGTAGCGACCCTTTGCAGGCAGCGGAACCCCCCACC
TGGCGACAGGTGCCTCTGCGGCCCAAAGCCACGTGTATAAGATACACCTGCAAAGGCGGCACAACCCCAG
TGCCACGTTGTGAGTTGGATAGTTGTGGAAAGAGTCAAATGGCTCTCCTCAAGCGTATTCAACAAGGGGC
TGAAGGATGCCCAGAAGGTACCCCATTGTATGGGATCTGATCTGGGGCCTCGGTGCACATGCTTTACATG
TGTTTAGTCGAGGTTAAAAAAACGTCTAGGCCCCCCGAACCACGGGGACGTGGTTTTCCTTTGAAAAACA
CGATGATAATATGGCCACACATATGGTGAGCAAGGGCGAGGAGCTGTTCACCGGGGTGGTGCCCATCCTG
GTCGAGCTGGACGGCGACGTAAACGGCCACAAGTTCAGCGTGTCCGGCGAGGGCGAGGGCGATGCCACCT
ACGGCAAGCTGACCCTGAAGTTCATCTGCACCACCGGCAAGCTGCCCGTGCCCTGGCCCACCCTCGTGAC
CACCCTGACCTACGGCGTGCAGTGCTTCAGCCGCTACCCCGACCACATGAAGCAGCACGACTTCTTCAAG
TCCGCCATGCCCGAAGGCTACGTCCAGGAGCGCACCATCTTCTTCAAGGACGACGGCAACTACAAGACCC
GCGCCGAGGTGAAGTTCGAGGGCGACACCCTGGTGAACCGCATCGAGCTGAAGGGCATCGACTTCAAGGA
GGACGGCAACATCCTGGGGCACAAGCTGGAGTACAACTACAACAGCCACAACGTCTATATCATGGCCGAC
AAGCAGAAGAACGGCATCAAGGTGAACTTCAAGATCCGCCACAACATCGAGGACGGCAGCGTGCAGCTCG
CCGACCACTACCAGCAGAACACCCCCATCGGCGACGGCCCCGTGCTGCTGCCCGACAACCACTACCTGAG
CACCCAGTCCGCCCTGAGCAAAGACCCCAACGAGAAGCGCGATCACATGGTCCTGCTGGAGTTCGTGACC
GCCGCCGGGATCACTCTCGGCATGGACGAGCTGTACAAGTAGCGCGTTAAGTCGACAATCAACCTCTGGA
TTACAAAATTTGTGAAAGATTGACTGGTATTCTTAACTATGTTGCTCCTTTTACGCTATGTGGATACGCT
GCTTTAATGCCTTTGTATCATGCTATTGCTTCCCGTATGGCTTTCATTTTCTCCTCCTTGTATAAATCCT
GGTTGCTGTCTCTTTATGAGGAGTTGTGGCCCGTTGTCAGGCAACGTGGCGTGGTGTGCACTGTGTTTGC
TGACGCAACCCCCACTGGTTGGGGCATTGCCACCACCTGTCAGCTCCTTTCCGGGACTTTCGCTTTCCCC
CTCCCTATTGCCACGGCGGAACTCATCGCCGCCTGCCTTGCCCGCTGCTGGACAGGGGCTCGGCTGTTGG
GCACTGACAATTCCGTGGTGTTGTCGGGGAAATCATCGTCCTTTCCTTGGCTGCTCGCCTGTGTTGCCAC
CTGGATTCTGCGCGGGACGTCCTTCTGCTACGTCCCTTCGGCCCTCAATCCAGCGGACCTTCCTTCCCGC
GGCCTGCTGCCGGCTCTGCGGCCTCTTCCGCGTCTTCGCCTTCGCCCTCAGACGAGTCGGATCTCCCTTT
GGGCCGCCTCCCCGCGTCGACTTTAAGACCAATGACTTACAAGGCAGCTGTAGATCTTAGCCACTTTTTA
AAAGAAAAGGGGGGACTGGAAGGGCTAATTCACTCCCAACGAAGACAAGATCTGCTTTTTGCTTGTACTG
GGTCTCTCTGGTTAGACCAGATCTGAGCCTGGGAGCTCTCTGGCTAACTAGGGAACCCACTGCTTAAGCC
TCAATAAAGCTTGCCTTGAGTGCTTCAAGTAGTGTGTGCCCGTCTGTTGTGTGACTCTGGTAACTAGAGA
TCCCTCAGACCCTTTTAGTCAGTGTGGAAAATCTCTAGCAGGGCCCGTTTAAACCCGCTGATCAGCCTCG
ACTGTGCCTTCTAGTTGCCAGCCATCTGTTGTTTGCCCCTCCCCCGTGCCTTCCTTGACCCTGGAAGGTG
CCACTCCCACTGTCCTTTCCTAATAAAATGAGGAAATTGCATCGCATTGTCTGAGTAGGTGTCATTCTAT
TCTGGGGGGTGGGGTGGGGCAGGACAGCAAGGGGGAGGATTGGGAAGACAATAGCAGGCATGCTGGGGAT
GCGGTGGGCTCTATGGCTTCTGAGGCGGAAAGAACCAGCTGGGGCTCTAGGGGGTATCCCC
[124 nt withheld, positions 8182-8305]
C
[91 nt withheld, positions 8307-8397]
A
[49 nt withheld, positions 8399-8447]
CCTTTGACGTTGGAGTCCACGTTCTTT
[37 nt withheld, positions 8475-8511]
ACCCTATCTCGGTCTATTCTTTTGATTTATAAGGGATTTTGCCGATTTCGGCCTATTGGTTAAAAAATGA
GCTGATTTAACAAAAATTTAACGCGAATTAATTCTGTGGAATGTGTGTCAGTTAGGGTGTGGAAAGTCCC
CAGGCTCCCCAGCAGGCAGAAGTATGCAAAGCATGCATCTCAATTAGTCAGCAACCAGGTGTGGAAAGTC
CCCAGGCTCCCCAGCAGGCAGAAGTATGCAAAGCATGCATCTCAATTAGTCAGCAACCATAGTCCCGCCC
CTAACTCCGCCCATCCCGCCCCTAACTCCGCCCAGTTCCGCCCATTCTCCGCCCCATGGCTGACTAATTT
TTTTTATTTATGCAGAGGCCGAGGCCGCCTCTGCCTCTGAGCTATTCCAGAAGTAGTGAGGAGGCTTTTT
TGGAGGCCTAGGCTTTTGCAAAAAGCTCCCGGGAGCTTGTATATCCATTTTCGGATCTGATCAGCACGTG
TTGACAATTAATCATCGGCATAGTATATCGGCATAGTATAATACGACAAGGTGAGGAACTAAACCATGGC
CAAGTTGACCAGTGCCGTTCCGGTGCTCACCGCGCGCGACGTCGCCGGAGCGGTCGAGTTCTGGACCGAC
CGGCTCGGGTTCTCCCGGGACTTCGTGGAGGACGACTTCGCCGGTGTGGTCCGGGACGACGTGACCCTGT
TCATCAGCGCGGTCCAGGACCAGGTGGTGCCGGACAACACCCTGGCCTGGGTGTGGGTGCGCGGCCTGGA
CGAGCTGTACGCCGAGTGGTCGGAGGTCGTGTCCACGAACTTCCGGGACGCCTCCGGGCCGGCCATGACC
GAGATCGGCGAGCAGCCGTGGGGGCGGGAGTTCGCCCTGCGCGACCCGGCCGGCAACTGCGTGCACTTCG
TGGCCGAGGAGCAGGACTGACACGTGCTACGAGATTTCGATTCCACCGCCGCCTTCTATGAAAGGTTGGG
CTTCGGAATCGTTTTCCGGGACGCCGGCTGGATGATCCTCCAGCGCGGGGATCTCATGCTGGAGTTCTTC
GCCCACCCCAACTTGTTTATTGCAGCTTATAATGGTTACAAATAAAGCAATAGCATCACAAATTTCACAA
ATAAAGCATTTTTTTCACTGCATTCTAGTTGTGGTTTGTCCAAACTCATCAATGTATCTTATCATGTCTG
TATACCGTCGACCTCTAGCTAGAGCTTGGCGTAATCATGGTCATAGCTGTTTCCTGTGTGAAATTGTTAT
CCGCTCACAATTCCACACAACATACGAGCCGGAAGCATAAAGTGTAAAGCCTGGGGTGCCTAATGAGTGA
GCTAACTCACATTAATTGCGTTGCGCTCACTGCCCGCTTTCCAGTCGGGAAACCTGTCGTGCCAGCTGCA
TTAATGAATCGGCCAACGCGCGGGGAGAGGCGGTTTGCGTATTGGGCGCTCTTCCGCTTCCTCGCTCACT
GACTCGCTGCGCTCGGTCGTTCGGCTGCGGCGAGCGGTATCAGCTCACTCAAAGGCGGTAATACGGTTAT
CCACAGAATCAGGGGATAACGCAGGAAAGAACATGTGAGCAAAAGGCCAGCAAAAGGCCAGGAACCGTAA
AAAGGCCGCGTTGCTGGCGTTTTTCCATAGGCTCCGCCCCCCTGACGAGCATCACAAAAATCGACGCTCA
AGTCAGAGGTGGCGAAACCCGACAGGACTATAAAGATACCAGGCGTTTCCCCCTGGAAGCTCCCTCGTGC
GCTCTCCTGTTCCGACCCTGCCGCTTACCGGATACCTGTCCGCCTTTCTCCCTTCGGGAAGCGTGGCGCT
TTCTCATAGCTCACGCTGTAGGTATCTCAGTTCGGTGTAGGTCGTTCGCTCCAAGCTGGGCTGTGTGCAC
GAACCCCCCGTTCAGCCCGACCGCTGCGCCTTATCCGGTAACTATCGTCTTGAGTCCAACCCGGTAAGAC
ACGACTTATCGCCACTGGCAGCAGCCACTGGTAACAGGATTAGCAGAGCGAGGTATGTAGGCGGTGCTAC
AGAGTTCTTGAAGTGGTGGCCTAACTACGGCTACACTAGAAGAACAGTATTTGGTATCTGCGCTCTGCTG
AAGCCAGTTACCTTCGGAAAAAGAGTTGGTAGCTCTTGATCCGGCAAACAAACCACCGCTGGTAGCGGTG
GTTTTTTTGTTTGCAAGCAGCAGATTACGCGCAGAAAAAAAGGATCTCAAGAAGATCCTTTGATCTTTTC
TACGGGGTCTGACGCTCAGTGGAACGAAAACTCACGTTAAGGGATTTTGGTCATGAGATTATCAAAAAGG
ATCTTCACCTAGATCCTTTTAAATTAAAAATGAAGTTTTAAATCAATCTAAAGTATATATGAGTAAACTT
GGTCTGACAGTTACCAATGCTTAATCAGTGAGGCACCTATCTCAGCGATCTGTCTATTTCGTTCATCCAT
AGTTGCCTGACTCCCCGTCGTGTAGATAACTACGATACGGGAGGGCTTACCATCTGGCCCCAGTGCTGCA
ATGATACCGCGAGACCCACGCTCACCGGCTCCAGATTTATCAGCAATAAACCAGCCAGCCGGAAGGGCCG
AGCGCAGAAGTGGTCCTGCAACTTTATCCGCCTCCATCCAGTCTATTAATTGTTGCCGGGAAGCTAGAGT
AAGTAGTTCGCCAGTTAATAGTTTGCGCAACGTTGTTGCCATTGCTACAGGCATCGTGGTGTCACGCTCG
TCGTTTGGTATGGCTTCATTCAGCTCCGGTTCCCAACGATCAAGGCGAGTTACATGATCCCCCATGTTGT
GCAAAAAAGCGGTTAGCTCCTTCGGTCCTCCGATCGTTGTCAGAAGTAAGTTGGCCGCAGTGTTATCACT
CATGGTTATGGCAGCACTGCATAATTCTCTTACTGTCATGCCATCCGTAAGATGCTTTTCTGTGACTGGT
GAGTACTCAACCAAGTCATTCTGAGAATAGTGTATGCGGCGACCGAGTTGCTCTTGCCCGGCGTCAATAC
GGGATAATACCGCGCCACATAGCAGAACTTTAAAAGTGCTCATCATTGGAAAACGTTCTTCGGGGCGAAA
ACTCTCAAGGATCTTACCGCTGTTGAGATCCAGTTCGATGTAACCCACTCGTGCACCCAACTGATCTTCA
GCATCTTTTACTTTCACCAGCGTTTCTGGGTGAGCAAAAACAGGAAGGCAAAATGCCGCAAAAAAGGGAA
TAAGGGCGACACGGAAATGTTGAATACTCATACTCTTCCTTTTTCAATATTATTGAAGCATTTATCAG
Features (pLannotate 1.2.2; 34 found; start..end, strand, type, name):
    127..179     -  misc_feature   bom (fragment): basis of mobility region from pBR322
    328..707     +  enhancer       CMV enhancer: human cytomegalovirus immediate early enhancer
    708..907     +  promoter       CMV promoter: human cytomegalovirus (CMV) immediate early promoter
    925..1105    +  LTR            5' LTR (truncated): truncated 5' long terminal repeat (LTR) from HIV-1
   1152..1277    +  misc_feature   HIV-1 Ψ: packaging signal of human immunodeficiency virus type 1
   1261..1624    +  CDS            HIV-1 gag (fragment): gag protein from human immunodeficiency virus 1; gag
   1770..2003    +  misc_feature   RRE: The Rev response element (RRE) of HIV-1 allows for Rev-dependent mRNA export from the nucleus to the cytoplasm.
   2380..2480    +  CDS            Rev (fragment): human immunodeficiency virus 1 (HIV-1) Rev protein; rev; enhances nuclear export of unspliced and incompletely spliced viral mRNAs
   2530..2647    +  misc_feature   cPPT/CTS: central polypurine tract and central termination sequence of HIV-1
   2732..2750    +  CDS            small t antigen (fragment): SV40 (simian virus 40) small t antigen
   2776..2987    +  promoter       EF-1α core promoter: core promoter for human elongation factor EF-1α
   2988..3096    +  intron         EF-1α intron A (fragment): intron upstream of the start codon of human EF-1α
   3722..3925    +  intron         EF-1α intron A: truncated intron upstream of the start codon of human EF-1α
   3958..5625    +  CDS            CD19: CD19_HUMAN - Experimental evidence at protein level: Swiss-Prot protein existence level 1. Functions as coreceptor for the B-cell antigen receptor complex (BCR) on B-lymphocytes. Decreases the threshold for activation of downstream signaling pathways and for triggering B-cell responses to antigens (PubMed:2463100, PubMed:1373518, PubMed:16672701). Activates signaling pathways that lead to the activation of phosphatidylinositol 3-kinase and the mobilization of intracellular Ca(2+) stores (PubMed:9382888, PubMed:9317126, PubMed:12387743, PubMed:16672701). Is not required for early steps during B
   5666..6249    +  misc_feature   IRES2: internal ribosome entry site (IRES) of the encephalomyocarditis virus (EMCV)
   6253..6969    +  CDS            EGFP: EGFP is a basic (constitutively fluorescent) green fluorescent protein published in 1996, derived from Aequorea victoria. It is reported to be a rapidly-maturing weak dimer with moderate acid sensitivity.
   6987..7575    +  misc_feature   WPRE: woodchuck hepatitis virus posttranscriptional regulatory element
   7626..7645    +  misc_feature   cPPT/CTS (fragment): central polypurine tract and central termination sequence of HIV-1
   7647..7880    +  LTR            3' LTR (ΔU3): self-inactivating 3' long terminal repeat (LTR) from HIV-1
   7912..8136    +  polyA_signal   bGH poly(A) signal: bovine growth hormone polyadenylation signal
   8140..8161    +  promoter       SV40 promoter (fragment): SV40 enhancer and early promoter
   8182..8610    +  rep_origin     f1 ori (sequence partly withheld): f1 bacteriophage origin of replication; arrow indicates direction of (+) strand synthesis
   8624..8953    +  promoter       SV40 promoter: SV40 enhancer and early promoter
   9001..9048    +  promoter       EM7 promoter: synthetic bacterial promoter&nbsp
   9067..9441    +  CDS            BleoR: antibiotic-binding protein; Sh ble from Streptoalloteichus hindustanus; confers resistance to bleomycin, phleomycin, and Zeocin™
   9451..9576    +  CDS            ble (fragment): BLE_KLEPN - Experimental evidence at protein level: Swiss-Prot protein existence level 1. Binding protein with a strong affinity to the bleomycin family of antibiotics. Binds to CL990; an antimitotic-antibiotic compound. From Klebsiella pneumoniae.
   9571..9692    +  polyA_signal   SV40 poly(A) signal: SV40 polyadenylation signal
   9763..9785    -  protein_bind   lac operator (fragment): The lac repressor binds to the lac operator to inhibit transcription in E. coli. This inhibition can be relieved by adding lactose or isopropyl-β-D-thiogalactopyranoside (IPTG). lac repressor encoded by lacI
   9789..9819    -  promoter       lac promoter: promoter for the E. coli lac operon
   9834..9855    -  protein_bind   CAP binding site: CAP binding activates transcription in the presence of cAMP. E. coli catabolite activator protein
   9868..9960    -  CDS            lacI (fragment): lac repressor; lacI; The lac repressor binds to the lac operator to inhibit transcription in E. coli. This inhibition can be relieved by adding lactose or isopropyl-β-D-thiogalactopyranoside (IPTG).
  10143..10731   -  rep_origin     ori: high-copy-number ColE1/pMB1/pBR322/pUC origin of replication
  10902..11762   -  CDS            AmpR: β-lactamase; bla; confers resistance to ampicillin, carbenicillin, and related antibiotics
  11763..68      -  promoter       AmpR promoter (across the origin): bla
