[The description below was written by a language model from this plasmid's Addgene catalogue record and pLannotate feature annotations shown in this document.]
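Description:
pJRH-1363 LV EF1a-CD19 IRES-EGFP is an 11.8 kb lentiviral transfer plasmid, catalogued as second generation, built to engineer mammalian cells to express human CD19. It is propagated in E. coli through a high-copy ColE1/pUC-type origin with ampicillin selection (AmpR), and also carries an f1 phage origin. Outside the viral region, the backbone contains an SV40/EM7-driven BleoR cassette with an SV40 poly(A) signal, which could confer bleomycin/Zeocin resistance in bacteria or transfected cells. Because it lies beyond the 3' LTR, it would not be carried into transduced cells.

The viral genome is transcribed in packaging cells from a CMV enhancer/promoter fused to a truncated HIV-1 5' LTR. It is followed by the Ψ packaging signal with a partial gag sequence, the Rev response element for Rev-dependent nuclear export, and the cPPT/CTS, which aids nuclear import of the reverse-transcribed genome. The 3' LTR carries the ΔU3 deletion, making the integrated provirus self-inactivating, and a bGH poly(A) signal sits downstream.

The internal cassette uses the EF-1α promoter with its intron A to drive the full-length human CD19 coding sequence, the B-cell co-receptor. An EMCV IRES then allows EGFP to be translated from the same bicistronic transcript, so green fluorescence marks cells that received and express the CD19 cassette. A WPRE downstream of EGFP enhances transcript stability and expression. The vector is suited to generating stable CD19-positive, EGFP-marked cell lines. The associated work concerns human T cell engineering with enveloped delivery vehicles, though the record does not specify how these CD19-expressing cells were used.
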