Addgene plasmid #201919: pJRH-1363 LV EF1a-CD19 IRES-EGFP
Purpose: 2nd generation lentiviral transfer plasmid for engineering cells to express human CD19
Depositing lab: Jennifer Doudna. Depositing organization: University of California, Berkeley. Publication: In vivo human T cell engineering with enveloped delivery vehicles. Hamilton JR, Chen E, Perez BS, Sandoval Espinoza CR, Kang MH, Trinidad M, Ngo W, Doudna JA. Nat Biotechnol. 2024 Jan 11. doi: 10.1038/s41587-023-02085-z. PubMed 38212493.
Backbone
  Vector backbone: Addgene #171625
  Total vector size (bp): 11799
  Vector type: Mammalian Expression, Lentiviral
Growth in bacteria
  Bacterial resistance: Ampicillin, 100 μg/mL
  Growth temperature: 37°C
  Growth strain: NEB Stable
  Copy number: High Copy
Gene/Insert
  Gene/Insert name: CD19
  Species: H. sapiens (human)
  Insert size (bp): 1678
  Entrez Gene: CD19 (a.k.a. B4, CVID3)
  Promoter: EF1a
  Cloning method: Gibson Cloning
  Sequencing primers: 5′ GCCAGCTTGGCACTTGATG; 3′ CCTCACATTGCCAAAAGACG
Terms and licenses: Academic/Nonprofit Terms; Industry Terms: Not Available to Industry
How to cite: pJRH-1363 LV EF1a-CD19 IRES-EGFP was a gift from Jennifer Doudna (Addgene plasmid # 201919 ; http://n2t.net/addgene:201919 ; RRID:Addgene_201919)
